>Addgene plasmid #55679 | RASL12 | depositor partial sequence | sequence record 86226 | RASL12
ATGTCGTCGGTGTTCGGCAAGCCCCGAGCTGGCAGCGGGCCGCACAGCGTGCCCCTGGAAGTTAACCTGG
CTATCCTTGGGCGCCGCGGAGCGGGCAAGTCTGCCCTGACGGTGAAGTTCCTCACCAAGAGGTTTATCAG
CGAATATGATCCCAATTTGGAGGACACCTACAGCTCTGAGGAGACTGTGGACCACCAGCCTGTGCACCTG
AGGGTCATGGACACTGCAGACCTGGACACCCCCAGGAACTGCGAGCGCTACCTGAACTGGGCCCATGCCT
TCTTGGTGGTGTATAGTGTCGATAGTCGTGCGAGTTTCGAGGGCAGCAGCAGCTACCTAGAGCTGCTGGC
CTTGCATGCCAAGGAGACACAACGTGGCTACCCTGCTCTGCTGCTGGGCAACAAGCTTGACATGGCCCAG
TACAGGCAAGTCACCAAGGCTGAGGGTGCAGCTTTGGCAGGCAGATTCGGGTGCCTGTTTTTTGAGGTCT
CTGCCTGCCTGGACTTTGAGCACGTGCAGCACGTCTTCCATGAGGCCGTGCGTGAGGTGCGGCGAGAGCT
GGATAAGAGTCCCCTGGCCCGGCCCCTCTTCATCTCTGAGGAGAAAACCCTGTCCCACCAGACCCCGCTC
ACAGCCCGGCATGGGCTGGCCAGCTGTACTTTCAACACTCTCTCTACTGCCAGCCTGAAAGAGATGCCCA
CTGTGGCCCAGGCCAAGTTGGTCACTGTGAAATCATCTCGTGCCCAGAGCAAGCGCAAGGCACCCACCTT
GACTCTACTGAAGGGCTTCAAGATCTTCTGA
