>Addgene plasmid #55679 | RASL12 | depositor partial sequence | sequence record 86227 | pGEX2T backbone
ACGTTATCGACTGCACGGTGCACCAATGCTTCTGGCGTCAGGCAGCCATCGGAAGCTGTGGTATGGCTGT
GCAGGTCGTAAATCACTGCATAATTCGTGTCGCTCAAGGCGCACTCCCGTTCTGGATAATGTTTTTTGCG
CCGACATCATAACGGTTCTGGCAAATATTCTGAAATGAGCTGTTGACAATTAATCATCGGCTCGTATAAT
GTGTGGAATTGTGAGCGGATAACAATTTCACACAGGAAACAGTATTCATGTCCCCTATACTAGGTTATTG
GAAAATTAAGGGCCTTGTGCAACCCACTCGACTTCTTTTGGAATATCTTGAAGAAAAATATGAAGAGCAT
TTGTATGAGCGCGATGAAGGTGATAAATGGCGAAACAAAAAGTTTGAATTGGGTTTGGAGTTTCCCAATC
TTCCTTATTATATTGATGGTGATGTTAAATTAACACAGTCTATGGCCATCATACGTTATATAGCTGACAA
GCACAACATGTTGGGTGGTTGTCCAAAAGAGCGTGCAGAGATTTCAATGCTTGAAGGAGCGGTTTTGGAT
ATTAGATACGGTGTTTCGAGAATTGCATATAGTAAAGACTTTGAAACTCTCAAAGTTGATTTTCTTAGCA
AGCTACCTGAAATGCTGAAAATGTTCGAAGATCGTTTATGTCATAAAACATATTTAAATGGTGATCATGT
AACCCATCCTGACTTCATGTTGTATGACGCTCTTGATGTTGTTTTATACATGGACCCAATGTGCCTGGAT
GCGTTCCCAAAATTAGTTTGTTTTAAAAAACGTATTGAAGCTATCCCACAAATTGATAAGTACTTGAAAT
CCAGCAAGTATATAGCATGGCCTTTGCAGGGCTGGCAAGCCACGTTTGGTGGTGGCGACCATCCTCCAAA
ATCGGATCTGGTTCCGCGTGGATCCCCGGGAATTCATCGTGACTGACTGACGATCTGCCTCGCGCGTTTC
GGTGATGACGGTGAAAACCTCTGACACATGCAGCTCCCGGAGACGGTCACAGCTTGTCTGTAAGCGGATG
CCGGGAGCAGACAAGCCCGTCAGGGCGCGTCAGCGGGTGTTGGCGGGTGTCGGGGCGCAGCCATGACCCA
GTCACGTAGCGATAGCGGAGTGTATAATTCTTGAAGACGAAAGGGCCTCGTGATACGCCTATTTTTATAG
GTTAATGTCATGATAATAATGGTTTCTTAGACGTCAGGTGGCACTTTTCGGGGAAATGTGCGCGGAACCC
CTATTTGTTTATTTTTCTAAATACATTCAAATATGTATCCGCTCATGAGACAATAACCCTGATAAATGCT
TCAATAATATTGAAAAAGGAAGAGTATGAGTATTCAACATTTCCGTGTCGCCCTTATTCCCTTTTTTGCG
GCATTTTGCCTTCCTGTTTTTGCTCACCCAGAAACGCTGGTGAAAGTAAAAGATGCTGAAGATCAGTTGG
GTGCACGAGTGGGTTACATCGAACTGGATCTCAACAGCGGTAAGATCCTTGAGAGTTTTCGCCCCGAAGA
ACGTTTTCCAATGATGAGCACTTTTAAAGTTCTGCTATGTGGCGCGGTATTATCCCGTGTTGACGCCGGG
CAAGAGCAACTCGGTCGCCGCATACACTATTCTCAGAATGACTTGGTTGAGTACTCACCAGTCACAGAAA
AGCATCTTACGGATGGCATGACAGTAAGAGAATTATGCAGTGCTGCCATAACCATGAGTGATAACACTGC
GGCCAACTTACTTCTGACAACGATCGGAGGACCGAAGGAGCTAACCGCTTTTTTGCACAACATGGGGGAT
CATGTAACTCGCCTTGATCGTTGGGAACCGGAGCTGAATGAAGCCATACCAAACGACGAGCGTGACACCA
CGATGCCTGCAGCAATGGCAACAACGTTGCGCAAACTATTAACTGGCGAACTACTTACTCTAGCTTCCCG
GCAACAATTAATAGACTGGATGGAGGCGGATAAAGTTGCAGGACCACTTCTGCGCTCGGCCCTTCCGGCT
GGCTGGTTTATTGCTGATAAATCTGGAGCCGGTGAGCGTGGGTCTCGCGGTATCATTGCAGCACTGGGGC
CAGATGGTAAGCCCTCCCGTATCGTAGTTATCTACACGACGGGGAGTCAGGCAACTATGGATGAACGAAA
TAGACAGATCGCTGAGATAGGTGCCTCACTGATTAAGCATTGGTAACTGTCAGACCAAGTTTACTCATAT
ATACTTTAGATTGATTTAAAACTTCATTTTTAATTTAAAAGGATCTAGGTGAAGATCCTTTTTGATAATC
TCATGACCAAAATCCCTTAACGTGAGTTTTCGTTCCACTGAGCGTCAGACCCCGTAGAAAAGATCAAAGG
ATCTTCTTGAGATCCTTTTTTTCTGCGCGTAATCTGCTGCTTGCAAACAAAAAAACCACCGCTACCAGCG
GTGGTTTGTTTGCCGGATCAAGAGCTACCAACTCTTTTTCCGAAGGTAACTGGCTTCAGCAGAGCGCAGA
TACCAAATACTGTCCTTCTAGTGTAGCCGTAGTTAGGCCACCACTTCAAGAACTCTGTAGCACCGCCTAC
ATACCTCGCTCTGCTAATCCTGTTACCAGTGGCTGCTGCCAGTGGCGATAAGTCGTGTCTTACCGGGTTG
GACTCAAGACGATAGTTACCGGATAAGGCGCAGCGGTCGGGCTGAACGGGGGGTTCGTGCACACAGCCCA
GCTTGGAGCGAACGACCTACACCGAACTGAGATACCTACAGCGTGAGCTATGAGAAAGCGCCACGCTTCC
CGAAGGGAGAAAGGCGGACAGGTATCCGGTAAGCGGCAGGGTCGGAACAGGAGAGCGCACGAGGGAGCTT
CCAGGGGGAAACGCCTGGTATCTTTATAGTCCTGTCGGGTTTCGCCACCTCTGACTTGAGCGTCGATTTT
TGTGATGCTCGTCAGGGGGGCGGAGCCTATGGAAAAACGCCAGCAACGCGGCCTTTTTACGGTTCCTGGC
CTTTTGCTGGCCTTTTGCTCACATGTTCTTTCCTGCGTTATCCCCTGATTCTGTGGATAACCGTATTACC
GCCTTTGAGTGAGCTGATACCGCTCGCCGCAGCCGAACGACCGAGCGCAGCGAGTCAGTGAGCGAGGAAG
CGGAAGAGCGCCTGATGCGGTATTTTCTCCTTACGCATCTGTGCGGTATTTCACACCGCATAAATTCCGA
CACCATCGAATGGTGCAAAACCTTTCGCGGTATGGCATGATAGCGCCCGGAAGAGAGTCAATTCAGGGTG
GTGAATGTGAAACCAGTAACGTTATACGATGTCGCAGAGTATGCCGGTGTCTCTTATCAGACCGTTTCCC
GCGTGGTGAACCAGGCCAGCCACGTTTCTGCGAAAACGCGGGAAAAAGTGGAAGCGGCGATGGCGGAGCT
GAATTACATTCCCAACCGCGTGGCACAACAACTGGCGGGCAAACAGTCGTTGCTGATTGGCGTTGCCACC
TCCAGTCTGGCCCTGCACGCGCCGTCGCAAATTGTCGCGGCGATTAAATCTCGCGCCGATCAACTGGGTG
CCAGCGTGGTGGTGTCGATGGTAGAACGAAGCGGCGTCGAAGCCTGTAAAGCGGCGGTGCACAATCTTCT
CGCGCAACGCGTCAGTGGGCTGATCATTAACTATCCGCTGGATGACCAGGATGCCATTGCTGTGGAAGCT
GCCTGCACTAATGTTCCGGCGTTATTTCTTGATGTCTCTGACCAGACACCCATCAACAGTATTATTTTCT
CCCATGAAGACGGTACGCGACTGGGCGTGGAGCATCTGGTCGCATTGGGTCACCAGCAAATCGCGCTGTT
AGCGGGCCCATTAAGTTCTGTCTCGGCGCGTCTGCGTCTGGCTGGCTGGCATAAATATCTCACTCGCAAT
CAAATTCAGCCGATAGCGGAACGGGAAGGCGACTGGAGTGCCATGTCCGGTTTTCAACAAACCATGCAAA
TGCTGAATGAGGGCATCGTTCCCACTGCGATGCTGGTTGCCAACGATCAGATGGCGCTGGGCGCAATGCG
CGCCATTACCGAGTCCGGGCTGCGCGTTGGTGCGGATATCTCGGTAGTGGGATACGACGATACCGAAGAC
AGCTCATGTTATATCCCGCCGTTAACCACCATCAAACAGGATTTTCGCCTGCTGGGGCAAACCAGCGTGG
ACCGCTTGCTGCAACTCTCTCAGGGCCAGGCGGTGAAGGGCAATCAGCTGTTGCCCGTCTCACTGGTGAA
AAGAAAAACCACCCTGGCGCCCAATACGCAAACCGCCTCTCCCCGCGCGTTGGCCGATTCATTAATGCAG
CTGGCACGACAGGTTTCCCGACTGGAAAGCGGGCAGTGAGCGCAACGCAATTAATGTGAGTTAGCTCACT
CATTAGGCACCCCAGGCTTTACACTTTATGCTTCCGGCTCGTATGTTGTGTGGAATTGTGAGCGGATAAC
AATTTCACACAGGAAACAGCTATGACCATGATTACGGATTCACTGGCCGTCGTTTTACAACGTCGTGACT
GGGAAAACCCTGGCGTTACCCAACTTAATCGCCTTGCAGCACATCCCCCTTTCGCCAGCTGGCGTAATAG
CGAAGAGGCCCGCACCGATCGCCCTTCCCAACAGTTGCGCAGCCTGAATGGCGAATGGCGCTTTGCCTGG
TTTCCGGCACCAGAAGCGGTGCCGGAAAGCTGGCTGGAGTGCGATCTTCCTGAGGCCGATACTGTCGTCG
TCCCCTCAAACTGGCAGATGCACGGTTACGATGCGCCCATCTACACCAACGTAACCTATCCCATTACGGT
CAATCCGCCGTTTGTTCCCACGGAGAATCCGACGGGTTGTTACTCGCTCACATTTAATGTTGATGAAAGC
TGGCTACAGGAAGGCCAGACGCGAATTATTTTTGATGGCGTTGGAATT
