>Addgene plasmid #55679 | RASL12 | addgene partial sequence | sequence record 92857 | pGEX5 5'-GGGCTGGCAAGCCACGTTTGGTG-3'
ATCTGGTTCGCGTGGATCCTCGTCGGTGTTCGGCAAGCCCCGAGCTGGCAGCGGGCCGCACAGCGTGCCC
CTGGAAGTTAACCTGGCTATCCTTGGGCGCCGCGGAGCGGGCAAGTCTGCCCTGACGGTGAAGTTCCTCA
CCAAGAGGTTTATCAGCGAATATGATCCCAATTTGGAGGACACCTACAGCTCTGAGGAGACTGTGGACCA
CCAGCCTGTGCACCTGAGGGTCATGGACACTGCAGACCTGGACACCCCCAGGAACTGCGAGCGCTACCTG
AACTGGGCCCATGCCTTCTTGGTGGTGTATAGTGTCGATAGTCGTGCGAGTTTCGAGGGCAGCAGCAGCT
ACCTAGAGCTGCTGGCCTTGCATGCCAAGGAGACACAACGTGGCTACCCTGCTCTGCTGCTGGGCAACAA
GCTTGACATGGCCCAGTACAGGCAAGTCACCAAGGCTGAGGGTGCAGCTTTGGCAGGCAGATTCGGGTGC
CTGTTTTTTGAGGTCTCTGCCTGCCTGGACTTTGAGCACGTGCAGCACGTCTTCCATGAGGCCGTGCGTG
AGGTGCGGCGAGAGCTGGATAAGAGTCCCCTGGCCCGGCCCCTCTTCATCTCTGAGGAGAAAACCCTGTC
CCACCAGACCCCGCTCACAGCCCGGCATGGGCTGGCCAGCTGTACTTTCAACACTCTCTCTACTGCCAGC
CTGAAAGAGATGCCCACTGTGGCCCAGGCCAAGTTGGTCACTGTGAAATCATCTCGTGCCCAGAGCAAGC
GCAAGGCACCCACCTTGACTCTACTGAAGGGCTTCAAGATCTTCTGAGAATTCATCGTGACTGACTGACG
ATCTGCCTCGCGCGTTTCGGTGATGACGGTGAAAACCTCTGACACATGCAGCTCCCGGAAAACGGTCACA
GCTTGTCTGTAAGCGGATG
