>Addgene plasmid #55679 | RASL12 | addgene partial sequence | sequence record 92889 | pGEX3 5'-CCGGGAGCTGCATGTGTCAGAGG-3'
CGCGCGAGGCAGATCGTCAGTCAGTCACGATGAATTCTCAGAAGATCTTGAAGCCCTTCAGTAGAGTCAA
GGTGGGTGCCTTGCGCTTGCTCTGGGCACGAGATGATTTCACAGTGACCAACTTGGCCTGGGCCACAGTG
GGCATCTCTTTCAGGCTGGCAGTAGAGAGAGTGTTGAAAGTACAGCTGGCCAGCCCATGCCGGGCTGTGA
GCGGGGTCTGGTGGGACAGGGTTTTCTCCTCAGAGATGAAGAGGGGCCGGGCCAGGGGACTCTTATCCAG
CTCTCGCCGCACCTCACGCACGGCCTCATGGAAGACGTGCTGCACGTGCTCAAAGTCCAGGCAGGCAGAG
ACCTCAAAAAACAGGCACCCGAATCTGCCTGCCAAAGCTGCACCCTCAGCCTTGGTGACTTGCCTGTACT
GGGCCATGTCAAGCTTGTTGCCCAGCAGCAGAGCAGGGTAGCCACGTTGTGTCTCCTTGGCATGCAAGGC
CAGCAGCTCTAGGTAGCTGCTGCTGCCCTCGAAACTCGCACGACTATCGACACTATACACCACCAAGAAG
GCATGGGCCCAGTTCAGGTAGCGCTCGCAGTTCCTGGGGGTGTCCAGGTCTGCAGTGTCCATGACCCTCA
GGTGCACAGGCTGGTGGTCCACAGTCTCCTCAGAGCTGTAGGTGTCCTCCAAATTGGGATCATATTCGCT
GATAAACCTCTTGGTGAGGAACTTCACCGTCAGGGCAGACTTGCCCGCTCCGCGGCGCCCAAGGATAGCC
AGGTTAACTTCCAGGGGCACGCTGTGCGGCCCGCTGCCAGCTCGGGGCTTGCCGAACACCGACGAGGATC
CACGCGGAACCAGATCCGATTTTGGAGGATGGTCGCCACCACCAAACGTGGCTTGCCAGCCCTGCAAAGG
CCATGCTATATACTTGCTGGAATTCAAGTACTTATCA
