[The description below was written by a language model from this plasmid's Addgene catalogue record.]
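Description:
RASL12 is a bacterial expression plasmid built on the pGEX2T backbone (about 4.9 kb without insert) and carrying the mouse Rasl12 coding sequence, which encodes a RAS-like small GTPase family member. The insert was placed by restriction cloning between the BamHI and EcoRI sites of the vector's polylinker, and both sites remain intact, so the insert can be excised or transferred with the same enzymes. The plasmid is maintained in E. coli at high copy number under ampicillin selection, and the record lists a BL21-derived, codon-supplemented DE3 strain as the growth host, consistent with a construct intended for protein production rather than cloning alone.

The record gives the promoter as lac. pGEX-series vectors generally use an IPTG-inducible lac-type (tac) promoter with a vector-borne lac repressor gene, and they fuse the inserted gene to the C-terminus of glutathione S-transferase; in pGEX2T a thrombin cleavage site lies between GST and the polylinker. The catalogue entry does not explicitly list a GST tag or cleavage site for this construct, and no feature table is provided. A GST–RASL12 fusion is therefore the expected product from the backbone design and cloning sites, not something the record states. Such a fusion would allow affinity purification on glutathione resin and use in pull-down or in vitro binding assays.

The stated purpose is simply expression of mouse RASL12. The associated publication concerns direct regulation of phosphoinositide 3-kinase isoforms by RAS and RHO family GTPases, suggesting the plasmid was one of a panel of recombinant small GTPases prepared for biochemical interaction studies.
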