Addgene plasmid #55679: RASL12
Purpose: expression of mouse RASL12
Depositing lab: Julian Downward. Depositing organization: Cancer Research UK. Publication: RAS and RHO families of GTPases directly regulate distinct phosphoinositide 3-kinase isoforms. Fritsch R, de Krijger I, Fritsch K, George R, Reason B, Kumar MS, Diefenbacher M, Stamp G, Downward J. Cell. 2013 May 23;153(5):1050-63. doi: 10.1016/j.cell.2013.04.031. PubMed 23706742.
Backbone
  Vector backbone: pGEX2T
  Backbone manufacturer: GE Healthcare Life Sciences
  Backbone size w/o insert (bp): 4948
  Vector type: Bacterial Expression
Growth in bacteria
  Bacterial resistance: Ampicillin, 100 μg/mL
  Growth temperature: 37°C
  Growth strain: BL21 codon plus ril de3
  Copy number: High Copy
Gene/Insert
  Gene/Insert name: RASL12
  Species: M. musculus (mouse)
  Entrez Gene: Rasl12 (a.k.a. 4631404I11Rik)
  Promoter: lac
  Cloning method: Restriction Enzyme; 5′ cloning site BamHI (not destroyed); 3′ cloning site EcoRI (not destroyed)
  Sequencing primers: 5′ lac promoter; 3′ GST-R
Terms and licenses: Academic/Nonprofit Terms; Industry Terms: Not Available to Industry
How to cite: RASL12 was a gift from Julian Downward (Addgene plasmid # 55679 ; http://n2t.net/addgene:55679 ; RRID:Addgene_55679)
